Addgene plasmid #57413: mEos2-PTK2-N-10
Purpose: Localization: Focal Adhesion Kinase, Excitation: 505 / 569, Emission: 516 / 581
Depositing lab: Michael Davidson. Depositing organization: Florida State University, Tallahassee.
Backbone
  Vector backbone: mEos2-N1
  Backbone size w/o insert (bp): 4750
  Vector type: Mammalian Expression
  Selectable markers: Neomycin (select with G418)
Growth in bacteria
  Bacterial resistance: Kanamycin, 50 μg/mL
  Growth temperature: 37°C
  Growth strain: DH5alpha
  Copy number: High Copy
Gene/Insert
  Gene/Insert name: PTK2
  Species: H. sapiens (human)
  Entrez Gene: PTK2 (a.k.a. FADK, FADK 1, FAK, FAK1, FRNK, PPP1R71, p125FAK, pp125FAK)
  Promoter: CMV
  Tag / fusion protein: mEos2 (C terminal on backbone)
  Cloning method: Unknown
  Sequencing primers: 5′ CMV-F; 3′ SV40pA-R
Terms and licenses: Academic/Nonprofit Terms; Industry Terms
Depositor comments: . Excitation = 505 / 569; Emission = 516 / 581
How to cite: mEos2-PTK2-N-10 was a gift from Michael Davidson (Addgene plasmid # 57413 ; http://n2t.net/addgene:57413 ; RRID:Addgene_57413)
