[The description below was written by a language model from this plasmid's Addgene catalogue record and pLannotate feature annotations shown in this document.]
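Description:
mEos2-PTK2-N-10 is a mammalian expression plasmid built on the mEos2-N1 backbone, an N1-style fusion vector in which the gene of interest sits upstream of the fluorescent protein. The sequenced record is 7,812 nt. It replicates in E. coli at high copy from a ColE1/pUC-type origin and also carries an f1 phage origin. A single NeoR/KanR gene (Tn5 aminoglycoside phosphotransferase) serves both hosts: the bacterial bla (AmpR) promoter drives it for kanamycin selection in bacteria, and the adjacent SV40 enhancer/early promoter drives it for G418 selection in mammalian cells, with the HSV TK polyadenylation signal terminating the transcript. The short ble, bGH poly(A) and SV40 large T antigen fragments in the annotation appear to be backbone remnants or partial matches rather than functional elements.

The payload is human PTK2, which encodes focal adhesion kinase (FAK). It is expressed from the CMV immediate-early enhancer and promoter. The sequence numbering starts at the insert, so these elements sit at the end of the circular map, directly upstream of the coding region. The roughly 3.2 kb PTK2 reading frame is followed after a short gap, presumably a linker, by mEos2, so the tag lies at the C terminus of the kinase. The SV40 poly(A) signal ends this transcription unit. mEos2 is a monomeric green-to-red photoconvertible variant of EosFP. The record lists excitation/emission of 505/516 nm for the green form and 569/581 nm for the red form.

The stated purpose is localization of focal adhesion kinase, making this a fusion marker for imaging FAK in transfected mammalian cells. The photoconvertible tag also suits tracking of selected protein pools and localization-based super-resolution microscopy, although the record does not name specific applications. The cloning method is listed as unknown.
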