Features (pLannotate 1.2.2; 14 found; start..end, strand, type, name):
      1..3165    +  CDS            PTK2: FAK1_HUMAN - Also known as FAK, FAK1. Experimental evidence at protein level: Swiss-Prot protein existence level 1. [Isoform 6]: Isoform 6 (FRNK) does not contain a kinase domain and inhibits PTK2/FAK1 phosphorylation and signaling. Its enhanced expression can attenuate the nuclear accumulation of LPXN and limit its ability to enhance serum response factor (SRF)-dependent gene transcription. From Homo sapiens (Human).
   3196..3876    +  CDS            mEos2: monomeric variant of green-to-red photoswitchable fluorescent protein EosFP (McKinney et al., 2009)
   3892..3975    +  CDS            large T antigen (fragment): large T antigen from SV40 (simian virus 40)
   3998..4119    +  polyA_signal   SV40 poly(A) signal: SV40 polyadenylation signal
   4153..4581    -  rep_origin     f1 ori (sequence partly withheld): f1 bacteriophage origin of replication; arrow indicates direction of (+) strand synthesis
   4608..4712    +  promoter       AmpR promoter: bla
   4714..5071    +  promoter       SV40 promoter: SV40 enhancer and early promoter
   5106..5900    +  CDS            NeoR/KanR: aminoglycoside phosphotransferase from Tn5; aph(3')-II (or nptII); confers resistance to neomycin, kanamycin, and G418 (Geneticin®)
   5921..6073    +  CDS            ble (fragment): BLE_KLEPN - Experimental evidence at protein level: Swiss-Prot protein existence level 1. Binding protein with a strong affinity to the bleomycin family of antibiotics. Binds to CL990; an antimitotic-antibiotic compound. From Klebsiella pneumoniae.
   6132..6179    +  polyA_signal   HSV TK poly(A) signal: herpes simplex virus thymidine kinase polyadenylation signal (Cole and Stacy, 1985)
   6270..6286    -  polyA_signal   bGH poly(A) signal (fragment): bovine growth hormone polyadenylation signal
   6508..7096    +  rep_origin     ori: high-copy-number ColE1/pMB1/pBR322/pUC origin of replication
   7271..7574    +  enhancer       CMV enhancer: human cytomegalovirus immediate early enhancer
   7575..7778    +  promoter       CMV promoter: human cytomegalovirus (CMV) immediate early promoter
>Addgene plasmid #57413 | mEos2-PTK2-N-10 | addgene full sequence | sequence record 173187 | Addgene NGS Result
ATGGCAGCTGCTTACCTTGACCCCCACTTGAATCACACACCAAATTCGAGTACTAAGACTCACCTGGGTA
CTGGTATGGAACGTTCTCCTGGTGCAATGGAGCGAGTATTAAAGGTCTTTCATTATTTTGAAAGCAATAG
TGAGCCAACCACCTGGGCCAGTATTATCAGGCATGGAGATGCTACTGATGTCAGGGGCATCATTCAGAAG
ATAGTGGACAGTCACAAAGTAAAGCATGTGGCCTGCTATGGATTCCGCCTCAGTCACCTGCGGTCAGAGG
AGGTTCACTGGCTTCACGTGGATATGGGCGTCTCCAGTGTGAGGGAGAAGTATGAGCTTGCTCACCCACC
AGAGGAGTGGAAATATGAATTGAGAATTCGTTATTTGCCAAAAGGATTTCTAAACCAGTTTACTGAAGAT
AAGCCAACTTTGAATTTCTTCTATCAACAGGTGAAGAGCGATTATATGTTAGAGATAGCTGATCAAGTGG
ACCAGGAAATTGCTTTGAAGTTGGGTTGTCTAGAAATACGGCGATCATACTGGGAGATGCGGGGCAATGC
ACTAGAAAAGAAGTCTAACTATGAAGTATTAGAAAAAGATGTTGGTTTAAAGCGATTTTTTCCTAAGAGT
TTACTGGATTCTGTCAAGGCCAAAACACTAAGAAAACTGATCCAACAAACATTTAGACAATTTGCCAACC
TTAATAGAGAAGAAAGTATTCTGAAATTCTTTGAGATCCTGTCTCCAGTCTACAGATTTGATAAGGAATG
CTTCAAGTGTGCTCTTGGTTCAAGCTGGATTATTTCAGTGGAACTGGCAATCGGCCCAGAAGAAGGAATC
AGTTACCTAACGGACAAGGGCTGCAATCCCACACATCTTGCTGACTTCACTCAAGTGCAAACCATTCAGT
ATTCAAACAGTGAAGACAAGGACAGAAAAGGAATGCTACAACTAAAAATAGCAGGTGCACCCGAGCCTCT
GACAGTGACGGCACCATCCCTAACCATTGCGGAGAATATGGCTGACCTAATAGATGGGTACTGCCGGCTG
GTGAATGGAACCTCGCAGTCATTTATCATCAGACCTCAGAAAGAAGGTGAACGGGCTTTGCCATCAATAC
CAAAGTTGGCCAACAGCGAAAAGCAAGGCATGCGGACACACGCCGTCTCTGTGTCAGAAACAGATGATTA
TGCTGAGATTATAGATGAAGAAGATACTTACACCATGCCCTCAACCAGGGATTATGAGATTCAAAGAGAA
AGAATAGAACTTGGACGATGTATTGGAGAAGGCCAATTTGGAGATGTACATCAAGGCATTTATATGAGTC
CAGAGAATCCAGCTTTGGCGGTTGCAATTAAAACATGTAAAAACTGTACTTCGGACAGCGTGAGAGAGAA
ATTTCTTCAAGAAGCCTTAACAATGCGTCAGTTTGACCATCCTCATATTGTGAAGCTGATTGGAGTCATC
ACAGAGAATCCTGTCTGGATAATCATGGAGCTGTGCACACTTGGAGAGCTGAGGTCATTTTTGCAAGTAA
GGAAATACAGTTTGGATCTAGCATCTTTGATCCTGTATGCCTATCAGCTTAGTACAGCTCTTGCATATCT
AGAGAGCAAAAGATTTGTACACAGGGACATTGCTGCTCGGAATGTTCTGGTGTCCTCAAATGATTGTGTA
AAATTAGGAGACTTTGGATTATCCCGATATATGGAAGATAGTACTTACTACAAAGCTTCCAAAGGAAAAT
TGCCTATTAAATGGATGGCTCCAGAGTCAATCAATTTTCGACGTTTTACCTCAGCTAGTGACGTATGGAT
GTTTGGTGTGTGTATGTGGGAGATACTGATGCATGGTGTGAAGCCTTTTCAAGGAGTGAAGAACAATGAT
GTAATCGGTCGAATTGAAAATGGGGAAAGATTACCAATGCCTCCAAATTGTCCTCCTACCCTCTACAGCC
TTATGACGAAATGCTGGGCCTATGACCCCAGCAGGCGGCCCAGGTTTACTGAACTTAAAGCTCAGCTCAG
CACAATCCTGGAGGAAGAGAAGGCTCAGCAAGAAGAGCGCATGAGGATGGAGTCCAGAAGACAGGCCACA
GTGTCCTGGGACTCCGGAGGGTCTGATGAAGCACCGCCCAAGCCCAGCAGACCGGGTTATCCCAGTCCGA
GGTCCAGCGAAGGATTTTATCCCAGCCCACAGCACATGGTACAAACCAATCATTACCAGGTTTCTGGCTA
CCCTGGTTCACATGGAATCACAGCCATGGCTGGCAGCATCTATCCAGGTCAGGCATCTCTTTTGGACCAA
ACAGATTCATGGAATCATAGACCTCAGGAGATAGCAATGTGGCAGCCCAATGTGGAGGACTCTACAGTAT
TGGACCTGCGAGGGATTGGGCAAGTGTTGCCAACCCATCTGATGGAAGAGCGTCTAATCCGACAGCAACA
GGAAATGGAAGAAGATCAGCGCTGGCTGGAAAAAGAGGAAAGATTTCTGAAACCTGATGTGAGACTCTCT
CGAGGCAGTATTGACAGGGAGGATGGAAGTCTTCAGGGTCCGATTGGAAACCAACATATATATCAGCCTG
TGGGTAAACCAGATCCTGCAGCTCCACCAAAGAAACCGCCTCGCCCTGGAGCTCCCGGTCATCTGGGAAG
CCTTGCCAGCCTCAGCAGCCCTGCTGACAGCTACAACGAGGGTGTCAAGCCATGGAGGCTTCAGCCCCAG
GAAATCAGCCCCCCTCCTACTGCCAACCTGGACCGGTCGAATGATAAGGTGTACGAGAATGTGACGGGCC
TGGTGAAAGCTGTCATCGAGATGTCCAGTAAAATCCAGCCAGCCCCACCAGAGGAGTATGTCCCTATGGT
GAAGGAAGTCGGCTTGGCCCTGAGGACATTATTGGCCACTGTGGATGAGACCATTCCCCTCCTACCAGCC
AGCACCCACCGAGAGATTGAGATGGCACAGAAGCTATTGAACTCTGACCTGGGTGAGCTCATCAACAAGA
TGAAACTGGCCCAGCAGTATGTCATGACCAGCCTCCAGCAAGAGTACAAAAAGCAAATGCTGACTGCTGC
TCACGCCCTGGCTGTGGATGCCAAAAACTTACTCGATGTCATTGACCAAGCAAGACTGAAAATGCTTGGG
CAGACGAGACCACACAGCTCCGGAGGGGATCCACCGGTCGCCACCATGAGTGCGATTAAGCCAGACATGA
AGATCAAACTCCGTATGGAAGGCAACGTAAACGGGCACCACTTTGTGATCGACGGAGATGGTACAGGCAA
GCCTTTTGAGGGAAAACAGAGTATGGATCTTGAAGTCAAAGAGGGCGGACCTCTGCCTTTTGCCTTTGAT
ATCCTGACCACTGCATTCCATTACGGCAACAGGGTATTCGCCAAATATCCAGACAACATACAAGACTATT
TTAAGCAGTCGTTTCCTAAGGGGTATTCGTGGGAACGAAGCTTGACTTTCGAAGACGGGGGCATTTGCAT
TGCCAGAAACGACATAACAATGGAAGGGGACACTTTCTATAATAAAGTTCGATTTTATGGTACCAACTTT
CCCGCCAATGGTCCAGTTATGCAGAAGAAGACGCTGAAATGGGAGCCCTCCACTGAGAAAATGTATGTGC
GTGATGGAGTGCTGACGGGTGATATTCATATGGCTTTGTTGCTTGAAGGAAATGCCCATTACCGATGTGA
CTTCAGAACTACTTACAAAGCTAAGGAGAAGGGTGTCAAGTTACCAGGCTACCACTTTGTGGACCACTGC
ATTGAGATTTTAAGCCATGACAAAGATTACAACAAGGTTAAGCTGTATGAGCATGCTGTTGCTCATTCTG
GATTGCCTGACAATGCCAGACGATAAGCGGCCGCGACTCTAGATCATAATCAGCCATACCACATTTGTAG
AGGTTTTACTTGCTTTAAAAAACCTCCCACACCTCCCCCTGAACCTGAAACATAAAATGAATGCAATTGT
TGTTGTTAACTTGTTTATTGCAGCTTATAATGGTTACAAATAAAGCAATAGCATCACAAATTTCACAAAT
AAAGCATTTTTTTCACTGCATTCTAGTTGTGGTTTGTCCAAACTCATCAATGTATCTTAAGGCGTAAATT
GTAAGCGTTAATATTTTGTTAAAATTCGCGTTAAATTTTTGTTAAATCAGCTCATTTTTTAACCAATAGG
CCGAAATCGGCAAAATCCCTTATAAATCAAAAGAATAGACCGAGATAGGGT
[37 nt withheld, positions 4252-4288]
AAAGAACGTGGACTCCAACGTCAAAGG
[49 nt withheld, positions 4316-4364]
T
[91 nt withheld, positions 4366-4456]
G
[124 nt withheld, positions 4458-4581]
CAGGTGGCACTTTTCGGGGAAATGTGCGCGGAACCCCTATTTGTTTATTTTTCTAAATACATTCAAATAT
GTATCCGCTCATGAGACAATAACCCTGATAAATGCTTCAATAATATTGAAAAAGGAAGAGTCCTGAGGCG
GAAAGAACCAGCTGTGGAATGTGTGTCAGTTAGGGTGTGGAAAGTCCCCAGGCTCCCCAGCAGGCAGAAG
TATGCAAAGCATGCATCTCAATTAGTCAGCAACCAGGTGTGGAAAGTCCCCAGGCTCCCCAGCAGGCAGA
AGTATGCAAAGCATGCATCTCAATTAGTCAGCAACCATAGTCCCGCCCCTAACTCCGCCCATCCCGCCCC
TAACTCCGCCCAGTTCCGCCCATTCTCCGCCCCATGGCTGACTAATTTTTTTTATTTATGCAGAGGCCGA
GGCCGCCTCGGCCTCTGAGCTATTCCAGAAGTAGTGAGGAGGCTTTTTTGGAGGCCTAGGCTTTTGCAAA
GATCGATCAAGAGACAGGATGAGGATCGTTTCGCATGATTGAACAAGATGGATTGCACGCAGGTTCTCCG
GCCGCTTGGGTGGAGAGGCTATTCGGCTATGACTGGGCACAACAGACAATCGGCTGCTCTGATGCCGCCG
TGTTCCGGCTGTCAGCGCAGGGGCGCCCGGTTCTTTTTGTCAAGACCGACCTGTCCGGTGCCCTGAATGA
ACTGCAAGACGAGGCAGCGCGGCTATCGTGGCTGGCCACGACGGGCGTTCCTTGCGCAGCTGTGCTCGAC
GTTGTCACTGAAGCGGGAAGGGACTGGCTGCTATTGGGCGAAGTGCCGGGGCAGGATCTCCTGTCATCTC
ACCTTGCTCCTGCCGAGAAAGTATCCATCATGGCTGATGCAATGCGGCGGCTGCATACGCTTGATCCGGC
TACCTGCCCATTCGACCACCAAGCGAAACATCGCATCGAGCGAGCACGTACTCGGATGGAAGCCGGTCTT
GTCGATCAGGATGATCTGGACGAAGAGCATCAGGGGCTCGCGCCAGCCGAACTGTTCGCCAGGCTCAAGG
CGAGCATGCCCGACGGCGAGGATCTCGTCGTGACCCATGGCGATGCCTGCTTGCCGAATATCATGGTGGA
AAATGGCCGCTTTTCTGGATTCATCGACTGTGGCCGGCTGGGTGTGGCGGACCGCTATCAGGACATAGCG
TTGGCTACCCGTGATATTGCTGAAGAGCTTGGCGGCGAATGGGCTGACCGCTTCCTCGTGCTTTACGGTA
TCGCCGCTCCCGATTCGCAGCGCATCGCCTTCTATCGCCTTCTTGACGAGTTCTTCTGAGCGGGACTCTG
GGGTTCGAAATGACCGACCAAGCGACGCCCAACCTGCCATCACGAGATTTCGATTCCACCGCCGCCTTCT
ATGAAAGGTTGGGCTTCGGAATCGTTTTCCGGGACGCCGGCTGGATGATCCTCCAGCGCGGGGATCTCAT
GCTGGAGTTCTTCGCCCACCCTAGGGGGAGGCTAACTGAAACACGGAAGGAGACAATACCGGAAGGAACC
CGCGCTATGACGGCAATAAAAAGACAGAATAAAACGCACGGTGTTGGGTCGTTTGTTCATAAACGCGGGG
TTCGGTCCCAGGGCTGGCACTCTGTCGATACCCCACCGAGACCCCATTGGGGCCAATACGCCCGCGTTTC
TTCCTTTTCCCCACCCCACCCCCCAAGTTCGGGTGAAGGCCCAGGGCTCGCAGCCAACGTCGGGGCGGCA
GGCCCTGCCATAGCCTCAGGTTACTCATATATACTTTAGATTGATTTAAAACTTCATTTTTAATTTAAAA
GGATCTAGGTGAAGATCCTTTTTGATAATCTCATGACCAAAATCCCTTAACGTGAGTTTTCGTTCCACTG
AGCGTCAGACCCCGTAGAAAAGATCAAAGGATCTTCTTGAGATCCTTTTTTTCTGCGCGTAATCTGCTGC
TTGCAAACAAAAAAACCACCGCTACCAGCGGTGGTTTGTTTGCCGGATCAAGAGCTACCAACTCTTTTTC
CGAAGGTAACTGGCTTCAGCAGAGCGCAGATACCAAATACTGTTCTTCTAGTGTAGCCGTAGTTAGGCCA
CCACTTCAAGAACTCTGTAGCACCGCCTACATACCTCGCTCTGCTAATCCTGTTACCAGTGGCTGCTGCC
AGTGGCGATAAGTCGTGTCTTACCGGGTTGGACTCAAGACGATAGTTACCGGATAAGGCGCAGCGGTCGG
GCTGAACGGGGGGTTCGTGCACACAGCCCAGCTTGGAGCGAACGACCTACACCGAACTGAGATACCTACA
GCGTGAGCTATGAGAAAGCGCCACGCTTCCCGAAGGGAGAAAGGCGGACAGGTATCCGGTAAGCGGCAGG
GTCGGAACAGGAGAGCGCACGAGGGAGCTTCCAGGGGGAAACGCCTGGTATCTTTATAGTCCTGTCGGGT
TTCGCCACCTCTGACTTGAGCGTCGATTTTTGTGATGCTCGTCAGGGGGGCGGAGCCTATGGAAAAACGC
CAGCAACGCGGCCTTTTTACGGTTCCTGGCCTTTTGCTGGCCTTTTGCTCACATGTTCTTTCCTGCGTTA
TCCCCTGATTCTGTGGATAACCGTATTACCGCCATGCATTAGTTATTAATAGTAATCAATTACGGGGTCA
TTAGTTCATAGCCCATATATGGAGTTCCGCGTTACATAACTTACGGTAAATGGCCCGCCTGGCTGACCGC
CCAACGACCCCCGCCCATTGACGTCAATAATGACGTATGTTCCCATAGTAACGCCAATAGGGACTTTCCA
TTGACGTCAATGGGTGGAGTATTTACGGTAAACTGCCCACTTGGCAGTACATCAAGTGTATCATATGCCA
AGTACGCCCCCTATTGACGTCAATGACGGTAAATGGCCCGCCTGGCATTATGCCCAGTACATGACCTTAT
GGGACTTTCCTACTTGGCAGTACATCTACGTATTAGTCATCGCTATTACCATGGTGATGCGGTTTTGGCA
GTACATCAATGGGCGTGGATAGCGGTTTGACTCACGGGGATTTCCAAGTCTCCACCCCATTGACGTCAAT
GGGAGTTTGTTTTGGCACCAAAATCAACGGGACTTTCCAAAATGTCGTAACAACTCCGCCCCATTGACGC
AAATGGGCGGTAGGCGTGTACGGTGGGAGGTCTATATAAGCAGAGCTGGTTTAGTGAACCGTCAGATCCG
CTAGCGCCACC
