>Addgene plasmid #57413 | mEos2-PTK2-N-10 | depositor partial sequence | sequence record 88546 | insert sequence
CAGATCCGCTAGCGCCACCATGGCAGCTGCTTACCTTGACCCCCACTTGAATCACACACCAAATTCGAGT
ACTAAGACTCACCTGGGTACTGGTATGGAACGTTCTCCTGGTGCAATGGAGCGAGTATTAAAGGTCTTTC
ATTATTTTGAAAGCAATAGTGAGCCAACCACCTGGGCCAGTATTATCAGGCATGGAGATGCTACTGATGT
CAGGGGCATCATTCAGAAGATAGTGGACAGTCACAAAGTAAAGCATGTGGCCTGCTATGGATTCCGCCTC
AGTCACCTGCGGTCAGAGGAGGTTCACTGGCTTCACGTGGATATGGGCGTCTCCAGTGTGAGGGAGAAGT
ATGAGCTTGCTCACCCACCAGAGGAGTGGAAATATGAATTGAGAATTCGTTATTTGCCAAAAGGATTTCT
AAACCAGTTTACTGAAGATAAGCCAACTTTGAATTTCTTCTATCAACAGGTGAAGAGCGATTATATGTTA
GAGATAGCTGATCAAGTGGACCAGGAAATTGCTTTGAAGTTGGGTTGTCTAGAAATACGGCGATCATACT
GGGAGATGCGGGGCAATGCACTAGAAAAGAAGTCTAACTATGAAGTATTAGAAAAAGATGTTGGTTTAAA
GCGATTTTTTCCTAAGAGTTTACTGGATTCTGTCAAGGCCAAAACACTAAGAAAACTGATCCAACAAACA
TTTAGACAATTTGCCAACCTTAATAGAGAAGAAAGTATTCTGAAATTCTTTGAGATCCTGTCTCCAGTCT
ACAGATTTGATAAGGAATGCTTCAAGTGTGCTCTTGGTTCAAGCTGGATTATTTCAGTGGAACTGGCAAT
CGGCCCAGAAGAAGGAATCAGTTACCTAACGGACAAGGGCTGCAATCCCACACATCTTGCTGACTTCACT
CAAGTGCAAACCATTCAGTATTCAAACAGTGAAGACAAGGACAGAAAAGGAATGCTACAACTAAAAATAG
CAGGTGCACCCGAGCCTCTGACAGTGACGGCACCATCCCTAACCATTGCGGAGAATATGGCTGACCTAAT
AGATGGGTACTGCCGGCTGGTGAATGGAACCTCGCAGTCATTTATCATCAGACCTCAGAAAGAAGGTGAA
CGGGCTTTGCCATCAATACCAAAGTTGGCCAACAGCGAAAAGCAAGGCATGCGGACACACGCCGTCTCTG
TGTCAGAAACAGATGATTATGCTGAGATTATAGATGAAGAAGATACTTACACCATGCCCTCAACCAGGGA
TTATGAGATTCAAAGAGAAAGAATAGAACTTGGACGATGTATTGGAGAAGGCCAATTTGGAGATGTACAT
CAAGGCATTTATATGAGTCCAGAGAATCCAGCTTTGGCGGTTGCAATTAAAACATGTAAAAACTGTACTT
CGGACAGCGTGAGAGAGAAATTTCTTCAAGAAGCCTTAACAATGCGTCAGTTTGACCATCCTCATATTGT
GAAGCTGATTGGAGTCATCACAGAGAATCCTGTCTGGATAATCATGGAGCTGTGCACACTTGGAGAGCTG
AGGTCATTTTTGCAAGTAAGGAAATACAGTTTGGATCTAGCATCTTTGATCCTGTATGCCTATCAGCTTA
GTACAGCTCTTGCATATCTAGAGAGCAAAAGATTTGTACACAGGGACATTGCTGCTCGGAATGTTCTGGT
GTCCTCAAATGATTGTGTAAAATTAGGAGACTTTGGATTATCCCGATATATGGAAGATAGTACTTACTAC
AAAGCTTCCAAAGGAAAATTGCCTATTAAATGGATGGCTCCAGAGTCAATCAATTTTCGACGTTTTACCT
CAGCTAGTGACGTATGGATGTTTGGTGTGTGTATGTGGGAGATACTGATGCATGGTGTGAAGCCTTTTCA
AGGAGTGAAGAACAATGATGTAATCGGTCGAATTGAAAATGGGGAAAGATTACCAATGCCTCCAAATTGT
CCTCCTACCCTCTACAGCCTTATGACGAAATGCTGGGCCTATGACCCCAGCAGGCGGCCCAGGTTTACTG
AACTTAAAGCTCAGCTCAGCACAATCCTGGAGGAAGAGAAGGCTCAGCAAGAAGAGCGCATGAGGATGGA
GTCCAGAAGACAGGCCACAGTGTCCTGGGACTCCGGAGGGTCTGATGAAGCACCGCCCAAGCCCAGCAGA
CCGGGTTATCCCAGTCCGAGGTCCAGCGAAGGATTTTATCCCAGCCCACAGCACATGGTACAAACCAATC
ATTACCAGGTTTCTGGCTACCCTGGTTCACATGGAATCACAGCCATGGCTGGCAGCATCTATCCAGGTCA
GGCATCTCTTTTGGACCAAACAGATTCATGGAATCATAGACCTCAGGAGATAGCAATGTGGCAGCCCAAT
GTGGAGGACTCTACAGTATTGGACCTGCGAGGGATTGGGCAAGTGTTGCCAACCCATCTGATGGAAGAGC
GTCTAATCCGACAGCAACAGGAAATGGAAGAAGATCAGCGCTGGCTGGAAAAAGAGGAAAGATTTCTGAA
ACCTGATGTGAGACTCTCTCGAGGCAGTATTGACAGGGAGGATGGAAGTCTTCAGGGTCCGATTGGAAAC
CAACATATATATCAGCCTGTGGGTAAACCAGATCCTGCAGCTCCACCAAAGAAACCGCCTCGCCCTGGAG
CTCCCGGTCATCTGGGAAGCCTTGCCAGCCTCAGCAGCCCTGCTGACAGCTACAACGAGGGTGTCAAGCC
ATGGAGGCTTCAGCCCCAGGAAATCAGCCCCCCTCCTACTGCCAACCTGGACCGGTCGAATGATAAGGTG
TACGAGAATGTGACGGGCCTGGTGAAAGCTGTCATCGAGATGTCCAGTAAAATCCAGCCAGCCCCACCAG
AGGAGTATGTCCCTATGGTGAAGGAAGTCGGCTTGGCCCTGAGGACATTATTGGCCACTGTGGATGAGAC
CATTCCCCTCCTACCAGCCAGCACCCACCGAGAGATTGAGATGGCACAGAAGCTATTGAACTCTGACCTG
GGTGAGCTCATCAACAAGATGAAACTGGCCCAGCAGTATGTCATGACCAGCCTCCAGCAAGAGTACAAAA
AGCAAATGCTGACTGCTGCTCACGCCCTGGCTGTGGATGCCAAAAACTTACTCGATGTCATTGACCAAGC
AAGACTGAAAATGCTTGGGCAGACGAGACCACACAGCTCCGGAGGGGATCCACCGGTCGCCACCATGAGT
GCGATTAAGCCAGACATGAAGATCAAACTCCGTATGGAAGGCAACGTAAACGGGCACCACTTTGTGATCG
ACGGAGATGGTACAGGCAAGCCTTTTGAGGGAAAACAGAGTATGGATCTTGAAGTCAAAGAGGGCGGACC
TCTGCCTTTTGCCTTTGATATCCTGACCACTGCATTCCATTACGGCAACAGGGTATTCGCCAAATATCCA
GACAACATACAAGACTATTTTAAGCAGTCGTTTCCTAAGGGGTATTCGTGGGAACGAAGCTTGACTTTCG
AAGACGGGGGCATTTGCATTGCCAGAAACGACATAACAATGGAAGGGGACACTTTCTATAATAAAGTTCG
ATTTTATGGTACCAACTTTCCCGCCAATGGTCCAGTTATGCAGAAGAAGACGCTGAAATGGGAGCCCTCC
ACTGAGAAAATGTATGTGCGTGATGGAGTGCTGACGGGTGATATTCATATGGCTTTGTTGCTTGAAGGAA
ATGCCCATTACCGATGTGACTTCAGAACTACTTACAAAGCTAAGGAGAAGGGTGTCAAGTTACCAGGCTA
CCACTTTGTGGACCACTGCATTGAGATTTTAAGCCATGACAAAGATTACAACAAGGTTAAGCTGTATGAG
CATGCTGTTGCTCATTCTGGATTGCCTGACAATGCCAGACGATAAGCGGCCGCGACTCTAGATCATAATC
AGCCATACCACATT
